>Addgene plasmid #75587 | CSNK2A2 gRNA (BRDN0001147190) | addgene full sequence | sequence record 184170 | Addgene Assembled Sequence
CCCGGGTGCAAAGATGGATAAAGTTTTAAACAGAGAGGAATCTTTGCAGCTAATGGACCTTCTAGGTCTT
GAAAGGAGTGGGAATTGGCTCCGGTGCCCGTCAGTGGGCAGAGCGCACATCGCCCACAGTCCCCGAGAAG
TTGGGGGGAGGGGTCGGCAATTGATCCGGTGCCTAGAGAAGGTGGCGCGGGGTAAACTGGGAAAGTGATG
TCGTGTACTGGCTCCGCCTTTTTCCCGAGGGTGGGGGAGAACCGTATATAAGTGCAGTAGTCGCCGTGAA
CGTTCTTTTTCGCAACGGGTTTGCCGCCAGAACACAGGTAAGTGCCGTGTGTGGTTCCCGCGGGCCTGGC
CTCTTTACGGGTTATGGCCCTTGCGTGCCTTGAATTACTTCCACCTGGCTGCAGTACGTGATTCTTGATC
CCGAGCTTCGGGTTGGAAGTGGGTGGGAGAGTTCGAGGCCTTGCGCTTAAGGAGCCCCTTCGCCTCGTGC
TTGAGTTGAGGCCTGGCCTGGGCGCTGGGGCCGCCGCGTGCGAATCTGGTGGCACCTTCGCGCCTGTCTC
GCTGCTTTCGATAAGTCTCTAGCCATTTAAAATTTTTGATGACCTGCTGCGACGCTTTTTTTCTGGCAAG
ATAGTCTTGTAAATGCGGGCCAAGATCTGCACACTGGTATTTCGGTTTTTGGGGCCGCGGGCGGCGACGG
GGCCCGTGCGTCCCAGCGCACATGTTCGGCGAGGCGGGGCCTGCGAGCGCGGCCACCGAGAATCGGACGG
GGGTAGTCTCAAGCTGGCCGGCCTGCTCTGGTGCCTGGCCTCGCGCCGCCGTGTATCGCCCCGCCCTGGG
CGGCAAGGCTGGCCCGGTCGGCACCAGTTGCGTGAGCGGAAAGATGGCCGCTTCCCGGCCCTGCTGCAGG
GAGCTCAAAATGGAGGACGCGGCGCTCGGGAGAGCGGGCGGGTGAGTCACCCACACAAAGGAAAAGGGCC
TTTCCGTCCTCAGCCGTCGCTTCATGTGACTCCACGGAGTACCGGGCGCCGTCCAGGCACCTCGATTAGT
TCTCGAGCTTTTGGAGTACGTCGTCTTTAGGTTGGGGGGAGGGGTTTTATGCGATGGAGTTTCCCCACAC
TGAGTGGGTGGAGACTGAAGTTAGGCCAGCTTGGCACTTGATGTAATTCTCCTTGGAATTTGCCCTTTTT
GAGTTTGGATCTTGGTTCATTCTCAAGCCTCAGACAGTGGTTCAAAGTTTTTTTCTTCCATTTCAGGTGT
CGTGACGTACGGCCACCATGACCGAGTACAAGCCCACGGTGCGCCTCGCCACCCGCGACGACGTCCCCAG
GGCCGTACGCACCCTCGCCGCCGCGTTCGCCGACTACCCCGCCACGCGCCACACCGTCGATCCGGACCGC
CACATCGAGCGGGTCACCGAGCTGCAAGAACTCTTCCTCACGCGCGTCGGGCTCGACATCGGCAAGGTGT
GGGTCGCGGACGACGGCGCCGCCGTGGCGGTCTGGACCACGCCGGAGAGCGTCGAAGCGGGGGCGGTGTT
CGCCGAGATCGGCCCGCGCATGGCCGAGTTGAGCGGTTCCCGGCTGGCCGCGCAGCAACAGATGGAAGGC
CTCCTGGCGCCGCACCGGCCCAAGGAGCCCGCGTGGTTCCTGGCCACCGTCGGAGTCTCGCCCGACCACC
AGGGCAAGGGTCTGGGCAGCGCCGTCGTGCTCCCCGGAGTGGAGGCGGCCGAGCGCGCCGGGGTGCCCGC
CTTCCTGGAGACCTCCGCGCCCCGCAACCTCCCCTTCTACGAGCGGCTCGGCTTCACCGTCACCGCCGAC
GTCGAGGTGCCCGAAGGACCGCGCACCTGGTGCATGACCCGCAAGCCCGGTGCCTGAACGCGTTAAGTCG
ACAATCAACCTCTGGATTACAAAATTTGTGAAAGATTGACTGGTATTCTTAACTATGTTGCTCCTTTTAC
GCTATGTGGATACGCTGCTTTAATGCCTTTGTATCATGCTATTGCTTCCCGTATGGCTTTCATTTTCTCC
TCCTTGTATAAATCCTGGTTGCTGTCTCTTTATGAGGAGTTGTGGCCCGTTGTCAGGCAACGTGGCGTGG
TGTGCACTGTGTTTGCTGACGCAACCCCCACTGGTTGGGGCATTGCCACCACCTGTCAGCTCCTTTCCGG
GACTTTCGCTTTCCCCCTCCCTATTGCCACGGCGGAACTCATCGCCGCCTGCCTTGCCCGCTGCTGGACA
GGGGCTCGGCTGTTGGGCACTGACAATTCCGTGGTGTTGTCGGGGAAATCATCGTCCTTTCCTTGGCTGC
TCGCCTGTGTTGCCACCTGGATTCTGCGCGGGACGTCCTTCTGCTACGTCCCTTCGGCCCTCAATCCAGC
GGACCTTCCTTCCCGCGGCCTGCTGCCGGCTCTGCGGCCTCTTCCGCGTCTTCGCCTTCGCCCTCAGACG
AGTCGGATCTCCCTTTGGGCCGCCTCCCCGCGTCGACTTTAAGACCAATGACTTACAAGGCAGCTGTAGA
TCTTAGCCACTTTTTAAAAGAAAAGGGGGGACTGGAAGGGCTAATTCACTCCCAACGAAGACAAGATCTG
CTTTTTGCTTGTACTGGGTCTCTCTGGTTAGACCAGATCTGAGCCTGGGAGCTCTCTGGCTAACTAGGGA
ACCCACTGCTTAAGCCTCAATAAAGCTTGCCTTGAGTGCTTCAAGTAGTGTGTGCCCGTCTGTTGTGTGA
CTCTGGTAACTAGAGATCCCTCAGACCCTTTTAGTCAGTGTGGAAAATCTCTAGCAGTACGTATAGTAGT
TCATGTCATCTTATTATTCAGTATTTATAACTTGCAAAGAAATGAATATCAGAGAGTGAGAGGAACTTGT
TTATTGCAGCTTATAATGGTTACAAATAAAGCAATAGCATCACAAATTTCACAAATAAAGCATTTTTTTC
ACTGCATTCTAGTTGTGGTTTGTCCAAACTCATCAATGTATCTTATCATGTCTGGCTCTAGCTATCCCGC
CCCTAACTCCGCCCATCCCGCCCCTAACTCCGCCCAGTTCCGCCCATTCTCCGCCCCATGGCTGACTAAT
TTTTTTTATTTATGCAGAGGCCGAGGCCGCCTCGGCCTCTGAGCTATTCCAGAAGTAGTGAGGAGGCTTT
TTTGGAGGCCTAGGGACGTACCCAATTCGCCCTATAGTGAGTCGTATTACGCGCGCTCACTGGCCGTCGT
TTTACAACGTCGTGACTGGGAAAACCCTGGCGTTACCCAACTTAATCGCCTTGCAGCACATCCCCCTTTC
GCCAGCTGGCGTAATAGCGAAGAGGCCCGCACCGATCGCCCTTCCCAACAGTTGCGCAGCCTGAATGGCG
AATGGG
[124 nt withheld, positions 3367-3490]
C
[91 nt withheld, positions 3492-3582]
A
[49 nt withheld, positions 3584-3632]
CCTTTGACGTTGGAGTCCACGTTCTTT
[37 nt withheld, positions 3660-3696]
ACCCTATCTCGGTCTATTCTTTTGATTTATAAGGGATTTTGCCGATTTCGGCCTATTGGTTAAAAAATGA
GCTGATTTAACAAAAATTTAACGCGAATTTTAACAAAATATTAACGCTTACAATTTAGGTGGCACTTTTC
GGGGAAATGTGCGCGGAACCCCTATTTGTTTATTTTTCTAAATACATTCAAATATGTATCCGCTCATGAG
ACAATAACCCTGATAAATGCTTCAATAATATTGAAAAAGGAAGAGTATGAGTATTCAACATTTCCGTGTC
GCCCTTATTCCCTTTTTTGCGGCATTTTGCCTTCCTGTTTTTGCTCACCCAGAAACGCTGGTGAAAGTAA
AAGATGCTGAAGATCAGTTGGGTGCACGAGTGGGTTACATCGAACTGGATCTCAACAGCGGTAAGATCCT
TGAGAGTTTTCGCCCCGAAGAACGTTTTCCAATGATGAGCACTTTTAAAGTTCTGCTATGTGGCGCGGTA
TTATCCCGTATTGACGCCGGGCAAGAGCAACTCGGTCGCCGCATACACTATTCTCAGAATGACTTGGTTG
AGTACTCACCAGTCACAGAAAAGCATCTTACGGATGGCATGACAGTAAGAGAATTATGCAGTGCTGCCAT
AACCATGAGTGATAACACTGCGGCCAACTTACTTCTGACAACGATCGGAGGACCGAAGGAGCTAACCGCT
TTTTTGCACAACATGGGGGATCATGTAACTCGCCTTGATCGTTGGGAACCGGAGCTGAATGAAGCCATAC
CAAACGACGAGCGTGACACCACGATGCCTGTAGCAATGGCAACAACGTTGCGCAAACTATTAACTGGCGA
ACTACTTACTCTAGCTTCCCGGCAACAATTAATAGACTGGATGGAGGCGGATAAAGTTGCAGGACCACTT
CTGCGCTCGGCCCTTCCGGCTGGCTGGTTTATTGCTGATAAATCTGGAGCCGGTGAGCGTGGGTCTCGCG
GTATCATTGCAGCACTGGGGCCAGATGGTAAGCCCTCCCGTATCGTAGTTATCTACACGACGGGGAGTCA
GGCAACTATGGATGAACGAAATAGACAGATCGCTGAGATAGGTGCCTCACTGATTAAGCATTGGTAACTG
TCAGACCAAGTTTACTCATATATACTTTAGATTGATTTAAAACTTCATTTTTAATTTAAAAGGATCTAGG
TGAAGATCCTTTTTGATAATCTCATGACCAAAATCCCTTAACGTGAGTTTTCGTTCCACTGAGCGTCAGA
CCCCGTAGAAAAGATCAAAGGATCTTCTTGAGATCCTTTTTTTCTGCGCGTAATCTGCTGCTTGCAAACA
AAAAAACCACCGCTACCAGCGGTGGTTTGTTTGCCGGATCAAGAGCTACCAACTCTTTTTCCGAAGGTAA
CTGGCTTCAGCAGAGCGCAGATACCAAATACTGTTCTTCTAGTGTAGCCGTAGTTAGGCCACCACTTCAA
GAACTCTGTAGCACCGCCTACATACCTCGCTCTGCTAATCCTGTTACCAGTGGCTGCTGCCAGTGGCGAT
AAGTCGTGTCTTACCGGGTTGGACTCAAGACGATAGTTACCGGATAAGGCGCAGCGGTCGGGCTGAACGG
GGGGTTCGTGCACACAGCCCAGCTTGGAGCGAACGACCTACACCGAACTGAGATACCTACAGCGTGAGCT
ATGAGAAAGCGCCACGCTTCCCGAAGGGAGAAAGGCGGACAGGTATCCGGTAAGCGGCAGGGTCGGAACA
GGAGAGCGCACGAGGGAGCTTCCAGGGGGAAACGCCTGGTATCTTTATAGTCCTGTCGGGTTTCGCCACC
TCTGACTTGAGCGTCGATTTTTGTGATGCTCGTCAGGGGGGCGGAGCCTATGGAAAAACGCCAGCAACGC
GGCCTTTTTACGGTTCCTGGCCTTTTGCTGGCCTTTTGCTCACATGTTCTTTCCTGCGTTATCCCCTGAT
TCTGTGGATAACCGTATTACCGCCTTTGAGTGAGCTGATACCGCTCGCCGCAGCCGAACGACCGAGCGCA
GCGAGTCAGTGAGCGAGGAAGCGGAAGAGCGCCCAATACGCAAACCGCCTCTCCCCGCGCGTTGGCCGAT
TCATTAATGCAGCTGGCACGACAGGTTTCCCGACTGGAAAGCGGGCAGTGAGCGCAACGCAATTAATGTG
AGTTAGCTCACTCATTAGGCACCCCAGGCTTTACACTTTATGCTTCCGGCTCGTATGTTGTGTGGAATTG
TGAGCGGATAACAATTTCACACAGGAAACAGCTATGACCATGATTACGCCAAGCGCGCAATTAACCCTCA
CTAAAGGGAACAAAAGCTGGAGCTGCAAGCTTAATGTAGTCTTATGCAATACTCTTGTAGTCTTGCAACA
TGGTAACGATGAGTTAGCAACATGCCTTACAAGGAGAGAAAAAGCACCGTGCATGCCGATTGGTGGAAGT
AAGGTGGTACGATCGTGCCTTATTAGGAAGGCAACAGACGGGTCTGACATGGATTGGACGAACCACTGAA
TTGCCGCATTGCAGAGATATTGTATTTAAGTGCCTAGCTCGATACATAAACGGGTCTCTCTGGTTAGACC
AGATCTGAGCCTGGGAGCTCTCTGGCTAACTAGGGAACCCACTGCTTAAGCCTCAATAAAGCTTGCCTTG
AGTGCTTCAAGTAGTGTGTGCCCGTCTGTTGTGTGACTCTGGTAACTAGAGATCCCTCAGACCCTTTTAG
TCAGTGTGGAAAATCTCTAGCAGTGGCGCCCGAACAGGGACTTGAAAGCGAAAGGGAAACCAGAGGAGCT
CTCTCGACGCAGGACTCGGCTTGCTGAAGCGCGCACGGCAAGAGGCGAGGGGCGGCGACTGGTGAGTACG
CCAAAAATTTTGACTAGCGGAGGCTAGAAGGAGAGAGATGGGTGCGAGAGCGTCAGTATTAAGCGGGGGA
GAATTAGATCGCGATGGGAAAAAATTCGGTTAAGGCCAGGGGGAAAGAAAAAATATAAATTAAAACATAT
AGTATGGGCAAGCAGGGAGCTAGAACGATTCGCAGTTAATCCTGGCCTGTTAGAAACATCAGAAGGCTGT
AGACAAATACTGGGACAGCTACAACCATCCCTTCAGACAGGATCAGAAGAACTTAGATCATTATATAATA
CAGTAGCAACCCTCTATTGTGTGCATCAAAGGATAGAGATAAAAGACACCAAGGAAGCTTTAGACAAGAT
AGAGGAAGAGCAAAACAAAAGTAAGACCACCGCACAGCAAGCGGCCGCTGATCTTCAGACCTGGAGGAGG
AGATATGAGGGACAATTGGAGAAGTGAATTATATAAATATAAAGTAGTAAAAATTGAACCATTAGGAGTA
GCACCCACCAAGGCAAAGAGAAGAGTGGTGCAGAGAGAAAAAAGAGCAGTGGGAATAGGAGCTTTGTTCC
TTGGGTTCTTGGGAGCAGCAGGAAGCACTATGGGCGCAGCGTCAATGACGCTGACGGTACAGGCCAGACA
ATTATTGTCTGGTATAGTGCAGCAGCAGAACAATTTGCTGAGGGCTATTGAGGCGCAACAGCATCTGTTG
CAACTCACAGTCTGGGGCATCAAGCAGCTCCAGGCAAGAATCCTGGCTGTGGAAAGATACCTAAAGGATC
AACAGCTCCTGGGGATTTGGGGTTGCTCTGGAAAACTCATTTGCACCACTGCTGTGCCTTGGAATGCTAG
TTGGAGTAATAAATCTCTGGAACAGATTTGGAATCACACGACCTGGATGGAGTGGGACAGAGAAATTAAC
AATTACACAAGCTTAATACACTCCTTAATTGAAGAATCGCAAAACCAGCAAGAAAAGAATGAACAAGAAT
TATTGGAATTAGATAAATGGGCAAGTTTGTGGAATTGGTTTAACATAACAAATTGGCTGTGGTATATAAA
ATTATTCATAATGATAGTAGGAGGCTTGGTAGGTTTAAGAATAGTTTTTGCTGTACTTTCTATAGTGAAT
AGAGTTAGGCAGGGATATTCACCATTATCGTTTCAGACCCACCTCCCAACCCCGAGGGGACCCAGAGAGG
GCCTATTTCCCATGATTCCTTCATATTTGCATATACGATACAAGGCTGTTAGAGAGATAATTAGAATTAA
TTTGACTGTAAACACAAAGATATTAGTACAAAATACGTGACGTAGAAAGTAATAATTTCTTGGGTAGTTT
GCAGTTTTAAAATTATGTTTTAAAATGGACTATCATATGCTTACCGTAACTTGAAAGTATTTCGATTTCT
TGGCTTTATATATCTTGTGGAAAGGACGAAACACCGTAGCAAGCATGATCTTTCGAGTTTTAGAGCTAGA
AATAGCAAGTTAAAATAAGGCTAGTCCGTTATCAACTTGAAAAAGTGGCACCGAGTCGGTGCTTTTTTAA
GCTTGGCGTAACTAGATCTTGAGACAAATGGCAGTATTCATCCACAATTTTAAAAGAAAAGGGGGGATTG
GGGGGTACAGTGCAGGGGAAAGAATAGTAGACATAATAGCAACAGACATACAAACTAAAGAATTACAAAA
ACAAATTACAAAAATTCAAAATTTTCGGGTTTATTACAGGGACAGCAGAGATCCACTTTGGCGCCGGCTC
GAGGGGG
Features (pLannotate 1.2.2; 29 found; start..end, strand, type, name):
     14..80      +  CDS            small t antigen (fragment): SV40 (simian virus 40) small t antigen
    106..317     +  promoter       EF-1α core promoter: core promoter for human elongation factor EF-1α
    318..1256    +  intron         EF-1α intron A: intron upstream of the start codon of human EF-1α
   1278..1877    +  CDS            PuroR (fragment): puromycin N-acetyltransferase; pac from Streptomyces; confers resistance to puromycin
   1893..2481    +  misc_feature   WPRE: woodchuck hepatitis virus posttranscriptional regulatory element
   2532..2551    +  misc_feature   cPPT/CTS (fragment): central polypurine tract and central termination sequence of HIV-1
   2553..2786    +  LTR            3' LTR (ΔU3): self-inactivating 3' long terminal repeat (LTR) from HIV-1
   2864..2985    +  polyA_signal   SV40 poly(A) signal: SV40 polyadenylation signal
   3025..3160    +  rep_origin     SV40 ori: SV40 origin of replication
   3181..3199    -  promoter       T7 promoter: promoter for bacteriophage T7 RNA polymerase
   3207..3362    +  CDS            lacZα (fragment): LacZα fragment of β-galactosidase; lacZ fragment
   3367..3795    +  rep_origin     f1 ori (sequence partly withheld): f1 bacteriophage origin of replication; arrow indicates direction of (+) strand synthesis
   3848..3952    +  promoter       AmpR promoter: bla
   3953..4813    +  CDS            AmpR: β-lactamase; bla; confers resistance to ampicillin, carbenicillin, and related antibiotics
   4984..5572    +  rep_origin     ori: high-copy-number ColE1/pMB1/pBR322/pUC origin of replication
   5755..5847    +  CDS            lacI (fragment): lac repressor; lacI; The lac repressor binds to the lac operator to inhibit transcription in E. coli. This inhibition can be relieved by adding lactose or isopropyl-β-D-thiogalactopyranoside (IPTG).
   5860..5881    +  protein_bind   CAP binding site: CAP binding activates transcription in the presence of cAMP. E. coli catabolite activator protein
   5896..5926    +  promoter       lac promoter: promoter for the E. coli lac operon
   5934..5950    +  protein_bind   lac operator: The lac repressor binds to the lac operator to inhibit transcription in E. coli. This inhibition can be relieved by adding lactose or isopropyl-β-D-thiogalactopyranoside (IPTG). lac repressor encoded by lacI
   5995..6013    +  promoter       T3 promoter: promoter for bacteriophage T3 RNA polymerase
   6041..6267    +  promoter       RSV promoter: Rous sarcoma virus enhancer/promoter
   6268..6448    +  LTR            5' LTR (truncated): truncated 5' long terminal repeat (LTR) from HIV-1
   6495..6620    +  misc_feature   HIV-1 Ψ: packaging signal of human immunodeficiency virus type 1
   6604..6967    +  CDS            HIV-1 gag (fragment): gag protein from human immunodeficiency virus 1; gag
   7113..7346    +  misc_feature   RRE: The Rev response element (RRE) of HIV-1 allows for Rev-dependent mRNA export from the nucleus to the cytoplasm.
   7723..7749    +  CDS            Rev (fragment): human immunodeficiency virus 1 (HIV-1) Rev protein; rev; enhances nuclear export of unspliced and incompletely spliced viral mRNAs
   7753..7993    +  promoter       U6 promoter: RNA polymerase III promoter for human U6 snRNA
   8023..8098    +  misc_RNA       gRNA scaffold: guide RNA scaffold for the Streptococcus pyogenes CRISPR/Cas9 system
   8154..8271    +  misc_feature   cPPT/CTS: central polypurine tract and central termination sequence of HIV-1
