[The description below was written by a language model from this plasmid's Addgene catalogue record and pLannotate feature annotations shown in this document.]
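Description:
CSNK2A2 gRNA (BRDN0001147190) is a third-generation lentiviral single-guide RNA plasmid built on the lentiGuide-Puro backbone and designed to target human CSNK2A2, the gene for the casein kinase 2 alpha-prime catalytic subunit. It belongs to a human kinome gRNA collection. In bacteria it is maintained by a high-copy ColE1/pUC-type origin and selected through the β-lactamase gene conferring ampicillin resistance. The backbone also carries an f1 origin, an SV40 origin and poly(A) signal, and remnants of a lac/T7/T3 cloning region.

The lentiviral transfer cassette begins with an RSV promoter fused to a truncated HIV-1 5' LTR, which makes genomic RNA production Tat-independent. This is followed by the Ψ packaging signal with a partial gag sequence, and the Rev response element for Rev-dependent nuclear export. Inside the proviral region, a human U6 RNA polymerase III promoter drives the CSNK2A2-specific spacer joined to the Streptococcus pyogenes Cas9 guide RNA scaffold. A cPPT/CTS element, which aids nuclear import of the viral genome, follows the scaffold. Further downstream, the EF-1α core promoter with its intron A expresses puromycin N-acetyltransferase, allowing selection of transduced mammalian cells. WPRE enhances transcript expression, and the ΔU3 self-inactivating 3' LTR closes the cassette.

The plasmid does not encode Cas9. It is meant to be packaged into lentivirus and used in cells that already express Cas9 or together with a separate Cas9 vector, in order to disrupt CSNK2A2 for loss-of-function studies.
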