Addgene plasmid #75587: CSNK2A2 gRNA (BRDN0001147190)
Purpose: 3rd generation lentiviral gRNA plasmid targeting human CSNK2A2
Depositing lab: John Doench & David Root. Depositing organization: Broad Institute. Publication: Optimized sgRNA design to maximize activity and minimize off-target effects of CRISPR-Cas9. Doench JG, Fusi N, Sullender M, Hegde M, Vaimberg EW, Donovan KF, Smith I, Tothova Z, Wilen C, Orchard R, Virgin HW, Listgarten J, Root DE. Nat Biotechnol. 2016 Jan 18. doi: 10.1038/nbt.3437. PubMed 26780180.
Backbone
  Vector backbone: lentiGuide-Puro
  Backbone manufacturer: Zhang Lab (Addgene plasmid # 52963)
  Vector type: Mammalian Expression, Lentiviral, CRISPR
  Selectable markers: Puromycin
Growth in bacteria
  Bacterial resistance: Ampicillin, 100 μg/mL
  Growth temperature: 37°C
  Growth strain: DH5alpha
  Copy number: High Copy
Gene/Insert
  Gene/Insert name: CSNK2A2 (alt names: CSNK2A2; NM_001896.2)
  gRNA/shRNA sequence: TAGCAAGCATGATCTTTCGA
  Species: H. sapiens (human)
  Entrez Gene: CSNK2A2 (a.k.a. CK2A2, CK2alpha', CSNK2A1)
  Promoter: hU6
  Cloning method: Unknown
  Sequencing primers: 5′ U6-F; 3′ pS2-R
Terms and licenses: Academic/Nonprofit Terms; Industry Terms: Not Available to Industry
Depositor comments: The gRNA was designed to target the following Genbank reference sequence(s): NM_001896.2. Note that this plasmid does NOT contain Cas9. It should be used in conjunction with lentiCas9-Blast (Addgene #52962) or otherwise with cell lines already expressing Cas9. Browse the full kinome gRNA library at http://www.addgene.org/pooled-library/broadgpp-human-kinome/ or visit http://www.broadinstitute.org/rnai/public/ for detailed protocols and information.
How to cite: CSNK2A2 gRNA (BRDN0001147190) was a gift from John Doench & David Root (Addgene plasmid # 75587 ; http://n2t.net/addgene:75587 ; RRID:Addgene_75587)
