>Addgene plasmid #75587 | CSNK2A2 gRNA (BRDN0001147190) | depositor partial sequence | sequence record 143047 | Target Sequence
TAGCAAGCATGATCTTTCGA
