>Addgene plasmid #75587 | CSNK2A2 gRNA (BRDN0001147190) | addgene partial sequence | sequence record 184169 | hU6-F
CGTAGAAAGTAATAATTTCTTGGGTAGTTTGCAGTTTTAAAATTATGTTTTAAAATGGACTATCATATGC
TTACCGTAACTTGAAAGTATTTCGATTTCTTGGCTTTATATATCTTGTGGAAAGGACGAAACACCGTAGC
AAGCATGATCTTTCGAGTTTTAGAGCTAGAAATAGCAAGTTAAAATAAGGCTAGTCCGTTATCAACTTGA
AAAAGTGGCACCGAGTCGGTGCTTTTTTAAGCTTGGCGTAACTAGATCTTGAGACAAATGGCAGTATTCA
TCCACAATTTTAAAAGAAAAGGGGGGATTGGGGGGTACAGTGCAGGGGAAAGAATAGTAGACATAATAGC
AACAGACATACAAACTAAAGAATTACAAAAACAAATTACAAAAATTCAAAATTTTCGGGTTTATTACAGG
GACAGCAGAGATCCACTTTGGCGCCGGCTCGAGGGGGCCCGGGTGCAAAGATGGATAAAGTTTTAAACAG
AGAGGAATCTTTGCAGCTAATGGACCTTCTAGGTCTTGAAAGGAGTGGGAATTGGCTCCGGTGCCCGTCA
GTGGGCAGAG
